>Addgene plasmid #112491 | pcDNA3.1-hRIPK1-Flag-S320A | addgene full sequence | sequence record 214534 | Addgene NGS Result
GACATTGATTATTGACTAGTTATTAATAGTAATCAATTACGGGGTCATTAGTTCATAGCCCATATATGGA
GTTCCGCGTTACATAACTTACGGTAAATGGCCCGCCTGGCTGACCGCCCAACGACCCCCGCCCATTGACG
TCAATAATGACGTATGTTCCCATAGTAACGCCAATAGGGACTTTCCATTGACGTCAATGGGTGGAGTATT
TACGGTAAACTGCCCACTTGGCAGTACATCAAGTGTATCATATGCCAAGTACGCCCCCTATTGACGTCAA
TGACGGTAAATGGCCCGCCTGGCATTATGCCCAGTACATGACCTTATGGGACTTTCCTACTTGGCAGTAC
ATCTACGTATTAGTCATCGCTATTACCATGGTGATGCGGTTTTGGCAGTACATCAATGGGCGTGGATAGC
GGTTTGACTCACGGGGATTTCCAAGTCTCCACCCCATTGACGTCAATGGGAGTTTGTTTTGGCACCAAAA
TCAACGGGACTTTCCAAAATGTCGTAACAACTCCGCCCCATTGACGCAAATGGGCGGTAGGCGTGTACGG
TGGGAGGTCTATATAAGCAGAGCTCTCTGGCTAACTAGAGAACCCACTGCTTACTGGCTTATCGAAATTA
ATACGACTCACTATAGGGAGACCCAAGCTTGGTACCGGATCCCCCGGGAATCAAAACATGGATTACAAAG
ACGATGACGATAAAGAATTCAGGATGCAACCAGACATGTCCTTGAATGTCATTAAGATGAAATCCAGTGA
CTTCCTGGAGAGTGCAGAACTGGACAGCGGAGGCTTTGGGAAGGTGTCTCTGTGTTTCCACAGAACCCAG
GGACTCATGATCATGAAAACAGTGTACAAGGGGCCCAACTGCATTGAGCACAACGAGGCCCTCTTGGAGG
AGGCGAAGATGATGAACAGACTGAGACACAGCCGGGTGGTGAAGCTCCTGGGCGTCATCATAGAGGAAGG
GAAGTACTCCCTGGTGATGGAGTACATGGAGAAGGGCAACCTGATGCACGTGCTGAAAGCCGAGATGAGT
ACTCCGCTTTCTGTAAAAGGAAGGATAATTTTGGAAATCATTGAAGGAATGTGCTACTTACATGGAAAAG
GCGTGATACACAAGGACCTGAAGCCTGAAAATATCCTTGTTGATAATGACTTCCACATTAAGATCGCAGA
CCTCGGCCTTGCCTCCTTTAAGATGTGGAGCAAACTGAATAATGAAGAGCACAATGAGCTGAGGGAAGTG
GACGGCACCGCTAAGAAGAATGGCGGCACCCTCTACTACATGGCGCCCGAGCACCTGAATGACGTCAACG
CAAAGCCCACAGAGAAGTCGGATGTGTACAGCTTTGCTGTAGTACTCTGGGCGATATTTGCAAATAAGGA
GCCATATGAAAATGCTATCTGTGAGCAGCAGTTGATAATGTGCATAAAATCTGGGAACAGGCCAGATGTG
GATGACATCACTGAGTACTGCCCAAGAGAAATTATCAGTCTCATGAAGCTCTGCTGGGAAGCGAATCCGG
AAGCTCGGCCGACATTTCCTGGCATTGAAGAAAAATTTAGGCCTTTTTATTTAAGTCAATTAGAAGAAAG
TGTAGAAGAGGACGTGAAGAGTTTAAAGAAAGAGTATTCAAACGAAAATGCAGTTGTGAAGAGAATGCAG
GCTCTTCAACTTGATTGTGTGGCAGTACCTTCAAGCCGGTCAAATTCAGCCACAGAACAGCCTGGTTCAC
TGCACAGTTCCCAGGGACTTGGGATGGGTCCTGTGGAGGAGTCCTGGTTTGCTCCTTCCCTGGAGCACCC
ACAAGAAGAGAATGAGCCCAGCCTGCAGAGTAAACTCCAAGACGAAGCCAACTACCATCTTTATGGCAGC
CGCATGGACAGGCAGACGAAACAGCAGCCCAGACAGAATGTGGCTTACAACAGAGAGGAGGAAAGGAGAC
GCAGGGTCTCCCATGACCCTTTTGCACAGCAAAGACCTTACGAGAATTTTCAGAATACAGAGGGAAAAGG
CACTGCTTATTCCAGTGCAGCCAGTCATGGTAATGCAGTGCACCAGCCCTCAGGGCTCACCAGCCAACCT
CAAGTACTGTATCAGAACAATGGATTATATAGCTCACATGGCTTTGGAACAAGACCACTGGATCCAGGAA
CAGCAGGTCCCAGAGTTTGGTACAGGCCAATTCCAAGTCATATGCCTAGTCTGCATAATATCCCAGTGCC
TGAGACCAACTATCTAGGAAATACACCCACCATGCCATTCAGCTCCTTGCCACCAACAGATGAATCTATA
AAATATACCATATACAATAGTACTGGCATTCAGATTGGAGCCTACAATTATATGGAGATTGGTGGGACGA
GTTCATCACTACTAGACAGCACAAATACGAACTTCAAAGAAGAGCCAGCTGCTAAGTACCAAGCTATCTT
TGATAATACCACTAGTCTGACGGATAAACACCTGGACCCAATCAGGGAAAATCTGGGAAAGCACTGGAAA
AACTGTGCCCGTAAACTGGGCTTCACACAGTCTCAGATTGATGAAATTGACCATGACTATGAGCGAGATG
GACTGAAAGAAAAGGTTTACCAGATGCTCCAAAAGTGGGTGATGAGGGAAGGCATAAAGGGAGCCACGGT
GGGGAAGCTGGCCCAGGCGCTCCACCAGTGTTCCAGGATCGACCTTCTGAGCAGCTTGATTTACGTCAGC
CAGAACCTGAATTCTGCAGATATCCATCACACTGGCGGCCGCTCGAGTAGATGACTAGTCTAGAGGGCCC
TATTCTATAGTGTCACCTAAATGCTAGAGCTCGCTGATCAGCCTCGACTGTGCCTTCTAGTTGCCAGCCA
TCTGTTGTTTGCCCCTCCCCCGTGCCTTCCTTGACCCTGGAAGGTGCCACTCCCACTGTCCTTTCCTAAT
AAAATGAGGAAATTGCATCGCATTGTCTGAGTAGGTGTCATTCTATTCTGGGGGGTGGGGTGGGGCAGGA
CAGCAAGGGGGAGGATTGGGAAGACAATAGCAGGCATGCTGGGGATGCGGTGGGCTCTATGGCTTCTGAG
GCGGAAAGAACCAGTGGCGGTAATACGGTTATCCACAGAATCAGGGGATAACGCAGGAAAGAACATGTGA
GCAAAAGGCCAGCAAAAGGCCAGGAACCGTAAAAAGGCCGCGTTGCTGGCGTTTTTCCATAGGCTCCGCC
CCCCTGACGAGCATCACAAAAATCGACGCTCAAGTCAGAGGTGGCGAAACCCGACAGGACTATAAAGATA
CCAGGCGTTTCCCCCTGGAAGCTCCCTCGTGCGCTCTCCTGTTCCGACCCTGCCGCTTACCGGATACCTG
TCCGCCTTTCTCCCTTCGGGAAGCGTGGCGCTTTCTCATAGCTCACGCTGTAGGTATCTCAGTTCGGTGT
AGGTCGTTCGCTCCAAGCTGGGCTGTGTGCACGAACCCCCCGTTCAGCCCGACCGCTGCGCCTTATCCGG
TAACTATCGTCTTGAGTCCAACCCGGTAAGACACGACTTATCGCCACTGGCAGCAGCCACTGGTAACAGG
ATTAGCAGAGCGAGGTATGTAGGCGGTGCTACAGAGTTCTTGAAGTGGTGGCCTAACTACGGCTACACTA
GAAGAACAGTATTTGGTATCTGCGCTCTGCTGAAGCCAGTTACCTTCGGAAAAAGAGTTGGTAGCTCTTG
ATCCGGCAAACAAACCACCGCTGGTAGCGGTGGTTTTTTTGTTTGCAAGCAGCAGATTACGCGCAGAAAA
AAAGGATCTCAAGAAGATCCTTTGATCTTTTCTACGGGGTCTGACGCTCAGTGGAACGAAAACTCACGTT
AAGGGATTTTGGTCATGAGATTATCAAAAAGGATCTTCACCTAGATCCTTTTAAATTAAAAATGAAGTTT
TAAATCAATCTAAAGTATATATGAGTAACCTGAGGCTATGGCAGGGCCTGCCGCCCCGACGTTGGCTGCG
AGCCCTGGGCCTTCACCCGAACTTGGGGGGTGGGGTGGGGAAAAGGAAGAAACGCGGGCGTATTGGCCCC
AATGGGGTCTCGGTGGGGTATCGACAGAGTGCCAGCCCTGGGACCGAACCCCGCGTTTATGAACAAACGA
CCCAACACCGTGCGTTTTATTCTGTCTTTTTATTGCCGTCATAGCGCGGGTTCCTTCCGGTATTGTCTCC
TTCCGTGTTTCAGTTAGCCTCCCCCTAGGGTGGGCGAAGAACTCCAGCATGAGATCCCCGCGCTGGAGGA
TCATCCAGCCGGCGTCCCGGAAAACGATTCCGAAGCCCAACCTTTCATAGAAGGCGGCGGTGGAATCGAA
ATCTCGTGATGGCAGGTTGGGCGTCGCTTGGTCGGTCATTTCGAACCCCAGAGTCCCGCTCAGAAGAACT
CGTCAAGAAGGCGATAGAAGGCGATGCGCTGCGAATCGGGAGCGGCGATACCGTAAAGCACGAGGAAGCG
GTCAGCCCATTCGCCGCCAAGCTCTTCAGCAATATCACGGGTAGCCAACGCTATGTCCTGATAGCGGTCC
GCCACACCCAGCCGGCCACAGTCGATGAATCCAGAAAAGCGGCCATTTTCCACCATGATATTCGGCAAGC
AGGCATCGCCATGGGTCACGACGAGATCCTCGCCGTCGGGCATGCTCGCCTTGAGCCTGGCGAACAGTTC
GGCTGGCGCGAGCCCCTGATGCTCTTCGTCCAGATCATCCTGATCGACAAGACCGGCTTCCATCCGAGTA
CGTGCTCGCTCGATGCGATGTTTCGCTTGGTGGTCGAATGGGCAGGTAGCCGGATCAAGCGTATGCAGCC
GCCGCATTGCATCAGCCATGATGGATACTTTCTCGGCAGGAGCAAGGTGAGATGACAGGAGATCCTGCCC
CGGCACTTCGCCCAATAGCAGCCAGTCCCTTCCCGCTTCAGTGACAACGTCGAGCACAGCTGCGCAAGGA
ACGCCCGTCGTGGCCAGCCACGATAGCCGCGCTGCCTCGTCTTGCAGTTCATTCAGGGCACCGGACAGGT
CGGTCTTGACAAAAAGAACCGGGCGCCCCTGCGCTGACAGCCGGAACACGGCGGCATCAGAGCAGCCGAT
TGTCTGTTGTGCCCAGTCATAGCCGAATAGCCTCTCCACCCAAGCGGCCGGAGAACCTGCGTGCAATCCA
TCTTGTTCAATCATGCGAAACGATCCTCATCCTGTCTCTTGATCGATCTTTGCAAAAGCCTAGGCCTCCA
AAAAAGCCTCCTCACTACTTCTGGAATAGCTCAGAGGCCGAGGCGGCCTCGGCCTCTGCATAAATAAAAA
AAATTAGTCAGCCATGGGGCGGAGAATGGGCGGAACTGGGCGGAGTTAGGGGCGGGATGGGCGGAGTTAG
GGGCGGGACTATGGTTGCTGACTAATTGAGATGCATGCTTTGCATACTTCTGCCTGCTGGGGAGCCTGGG
GACTTTCCACACCTGGTTGCTGACTAATTGAGATGCATGCTTTGCATACTTCTGCCTGCTGGGGAGCCTG
GGGACTTTCCACACCCTAACTGACACACATTCCACAGCTGGTTCTTTCCGCCTCAGGACTCTTCCTTTTT
CAATAAATCAATCTAAAGTATATATGAGTAAACTTGGTCTGACAGTTACCAATGCTTAATCAGTGAGGCA
CCTATCTCAGCGATCTGTCTATTTCGTTCATCCATAGTTGCCTGACTCCCCGTCGTGTAGATAACTACGA
TACGGGAGGGCTTACCATCTGGCCCCAGTGCTGCAATGATACCGCGAGACCCACGCTCACCGGCTCCAGA
TTTATCAGCAATAAACCAGCCAGCCGGAAGGGCCGAGCGCAGAAGTGGTCCTGCAACTTTATCCGCCTCC
ATCCAGTCTATTAATTGTTGCCGGGAAGCTAGAGTAAGTAGTTCGCCAGTTAATAGTTTGCGCAACGTTG
TTGCCATTGCTACAGGCATCGTGGTGTCACGCTCGTCGTTTGGTATGGCTTCATTCAGCTCCGGTTCCCA
ACGATCAAGGCGAGTTACATGATCCCCCATGTTGTGCAAAAAAGCGGTTAGCTCCTTCGGTCCTCCGATC
GTTGTCAGAAGTAAGTTGGCCGCAGTGTTATCACTCATGGTTATGGCAGCACTGCATAATTCTCTTACTG
TCATGCCATCCGTAAGATGCTTTTCTGTGACTGGTGAGTACTCAACCAAGTCATTCTGAGAATAGTGTAT
GCGGCGACCGAGTTGCTCTTGCCCGGCGTCAATACGGGATAATACCGCGCCACATAGCAGAACTTTAAAA
GTGCTCATCATTGGAAAACGTTCTTCGGGGCGAAAACTCTCAAGGATCTTACCGCTGTTGAGATCCAGTT
CGATGTAACCCACTCGTGCACCCAACTGATCTTCAGCATCTTTTACTTTCACCAGCGTTTCTGGGTGAGC
AAAAACAGGAAGGCAAAATGCCGCAAAAAAGGGAATAAGGGCGACACGGAAATGTTGAATACTCATACTC
TTCCTTTTTCAATATTATTGAAGCATTTATCAGGGTTATTGTCTCATGAGCGGATACATATTTGAATGTA
TTTAGAAAAATAAACAAATAGGGGTTCCGCGCACATTTCCCCGAAAAGTGCCACCTG
[124 nt withheld, positions 6638-6761]
C
[91 nt withheld, positions 6763-6853]
A
[49 nt withheld, positions 6855-6903]
CCTTTGACGTTGGAGTCCACGTTCTTT
[37 nt withheld, positions 6931-6967]
ACCCTATCTCGGTCTATTCTTTTGATTTATAAGGGATTTTGCCGATTTCGGCCTATTGGTTAAAAAATGA
GCTGATTTAACAAAAATTTAACGCGAATTTTAACAAAATATTAACGCTTACAATTTACGCGCGCGTT
Features (pLannotate 1.2.2; 19 found; start..end, strand, type, name):
      1..380     +  enhancer       CMV enhancer: human cytomegalovirus immediate early enhancer
    381..584     +  promoter       CMV promoter: human cytomegalovirus (CMV) immediate early promoter
    580..613     +  LTR            5' LTR (truncated) (fragment): truncated 5' long terminal repeat (LTR) from HIV-1
    629..647     +  promoter       T7 promoter: promoter for bacteriophage T7 RNA polymerase
    694..714     +  CDS            3xFLAG (fragment): three tandem FLAG® epitope tags
    724..2736    +  CDS            RIPK1: RIPK1_HUMAN - Also known as RIP From Homo sapiens (Human).
   2804..2822    -  promoter       SP6 promoter: promoter for bacteriophage SP6 RNA polymerase
   2848..3072    +  polyA_signal   bGH poly(A) signal: bovine growth hormone polyadenylation signal
   3076..3094    +  promoter       SV40 promoter (fragment): SV40 enhancer and early promoter
   3204..3792    -  rep_origin     ori: high-copy-number ColE1/pMB1/pBR322/pUC origin of replication
   4014..4030    +  polyA_signal   bGH poly(A) signal (fragment): bovine growth hormone polyadenylation signal
   4121..4168    -  polyA_signal   HSV TK poly(A) signal: herpes simplex virus thymidine kinase polyadenylation signal (Cole and Stacy, 1985)
   4227..4379    -  CDS            ble (fragment): BLE_KLEPN - Experimental evidence at protein level: Swiss-Prot protein existence level 1. Binding protein with a strong affinity to the bleomycin family of antibiotics. Binds to CL990; an antimitotic-antibiotic compound. From Klebsiella pneumoniae.
   4400..5194    -  CDS            NeoR/KanR: aminoglycoside phosphotransferase from Tn5; aph(3')-II (or nptII); confers resistance to neomycin, kanamycin, and G418 (Geneticin®)
   5229..5586    -  promoter       SV40 promoter: SV40 enhancer and early promoter
   5588..5605    -  promoter       AmpR promoter (fragment): bla
   5646..6506    -  CDS            AmpR: β-lactamase; bla; confers resistance to ampicillin, carbenicillin, and related antibiotics
   6507..6611    -  promoter       AmpR promoter: bla
   6638..7066    +  rep_origin     f1 ori (sequence partly withheld): f1 bacteriophage origin of replication; arrow indicates direction of (+) strand synthesis
