[The description below was written by a language model from this plasmid's Addgene catalogue record and pLannotate feature annotations shown in this document.]
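Description:
pcDNA3.1-hRIPK1-Flag-S320A is a mammalian expression plasmid, catalogued on the pcDNA3.1 backbone, that encodes human receptor-interacting serine/threonine-protein kinase 1 (RIPK1) carrying a serine-to-alanine substitution at residue 320. Despite the order of elements in its name, the record states that the Flag epitope sits at the N-terminus of the insert, and the feature table agrees: a short Flag-type match (annotated as a fragment of 3xFLAG, consistent with a single epitope) lies just upstream of the RIPK1 coding sequence. Transcription is driven by the human cytomegalovirus immediate-early enhancer and promoter and terminated by the bovine growth hormone polyadenylation signal. A T7 promoter upstream and an inward-facing SP6 promoter downstream flank the insert and can serve for in vitro transcription or as sequencing primer sites. The restriction sites used for cloning are not recorded.

The plasmid is propagated in E. coli through a high-copy ColE1/pUC-type origin with ampicillin selection from the β-lactamase gene, and an f1 origin permits single-stranded DNA production. An SV40 early promoter drives a neomycin/kanamycin phosphotransferase gene followed by an HSV thymidine kinase polyadenylation signal, allowing G418 selection of stably transfected mammalian cells. Several small annotated fragments (a truncated HIV-1 LTR match, a partial ble sequence, and stray SV40 and bGH pieces) appear to be backbone remnants or short sequence matches rather than functional parts. The construct is intended for expressing Flag-tagged RIPK1 S320A in mammalian cells. An alanine substitution removes the hydroxyl group at that position, so it cannot be phosphorylated there, although the record itself does not describe the experimental rationale for the mutation.
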