Addgene plasmid #112491: pcDNA3.1-hRIPK1-Flag-S320A
Purpose: Mammalian expression of the indicated Flag-hRIPK1 mutant. Please note Flag tag is N-terminal.
Depositing lab: Junying Yuan. Depositing organization: Harvard Medical School.
Backbone
  Vector backbone: pcDNA3.1
  Vector type: Mammalian Expression
Growth in bacteria
  Bacterial resistance: Ampicillin, 100 μg/mL
  Growth temperature: 37°C
  Growth strain: DH5alpha
  Copy number: High Copy
Gene/Insert
  Gene/Insert name: RIPK1
  Species: H. sapiens (human)
  Mutation: S320A
  Entrez Gene: RIPK1 (a.k.a. AIEFL, IMD57, RIP, RIP-1, RIP1)
  Tag / fusion protein: Flag (N terminal on insert)
  Cloning method: Restriction Enzyme; 5′ cloning site Unknown (unknown if destroyed); 3′ cloning site Unknown (unknown if destroyed)
Terms and licenses: Academic/Nonprofit Terms; Industry Terms: Not Available to Industry
How to cite: pcDNA3.1-hRIPK1-Flag-S320A was a gift from Junying Yuan (Addgene plasmid # 112491 ; http://n2t.net/addgene:112491 ; RRID:Addgene_112491)
